Addgene plasmid #187141: pDONR221-HUWE1_R4187C
Purpose: Entry clone
Depositing lab: Eric Fischer. Depositing organization: Dana-Farber Cancer Institute. Publication: Solenoid architecture of HUWE1 contributes to ligase activity and substrate recognition. Hunkeler M, Jin CY, Ma MW, Monda JK, Overwijn D, Bennett EJ, Fischer ES. Mol Cell. 2021 Sep 2;81(17):3468-3480.e7. doi: 10.1016/j.molcel.2021.06.032. Epub 2021 Jul 26. PubMed 34314700.
Backbone
  Vector backbone: pDONR221
  Vector type: Entry clone
Growth in bacteria
  Bacterial resistance: Kanamycin, 50 μg/mL
  Growth temperature: 37°C
  Growth strain: DH5alpha
  Copy number: High Copy
Gene/Insert
  Gene/Insert name: HUWE1
  Species: H. sapiens (human)
  Insert size (bp): 13122
  Mutation: R4187C
  Entrez Gene: HUWE1 (a.k.a. ARF-BP1, HECTH9, HSPC272, Ib772, LASU1, MRXST, MULE, URE-B1, UREB1)
  Cloning method: Gibson Cloning
Terms and licenses: Academic/Nonprofit Terms; Industry Terms: Not Available to Industry
How to cite: pDONR221-HUWE1_R4187C was a gift from Eric Fischer (Addgene plasmid # 187141 ; http://n2t.net/addgene:187141 ; RRID:Addgene_187141)
