[The description below was written by a language model from this plasmid's Addgene catalogue record and pLannotate feature annotations shown in this document.]
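Description:
pDONR221-HUWE1_R4187C is a Gateway entry clone built on the pDONR221 backbone, carrying the full-length human HUWE1 coding sequence with an R4187C point substitution. It is a bacterial cloning plasmid of about 15.4 kb, propagated in E. coli through a high-copy ColE1/pUC-type origin and selected with kanamycin via an aminoglycoside phosphotransferase (KanR) gene. The feature annotation also flags a very short fragment resembling the RSF origin at the start of the sequence. At under 50 nt it is unlikely to be a functional second replicon.

The roughly 13.1 kb HUWE1 open reading frame sits between attL1 and attL2 sites. These are the recombination sites used in the Gateway LR reaction, which moves an insert directionally into attR-containing destination vectors. Although this is an entry clone, the record lists Gibson assembly as the cloning method. The rrnB T1 and T2 transcription terminators lie upstream of attL1 and insulate the insert from read-through transcription originating in the backbone. No promoter driving HUWE1, epitope tag or reporter is annotated, as expected for an entry clone meant for shuttling rather than expression.

HUWE1 encodes a very large E3 ubiquitin-protein ligase that targets substrates such as MCL1 for proteasomal degradation and monoubiquitinates DNA polymerase beta. The record does not explain the significance of the R4187C change. The associated publication concerns how HUWE1 architecture contributes to ligase activity and substrate recognition, so the clone most plausibly serves as a source for expression constructs of this variant for comparison with the wild-type protein.
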