Features (pLannotate 1.2.2; 8 found; start..end, strand, type, name):
      1..46      +  rep_origin     RSF ori (fragment): Plasmids containing the RSF 1030 origin of replication can be propagated in E. coli cells that contain additional plasmids with compatible origins.
    106..149     -  terminator     rrnB T1 terminator: Escherichia coli rrnB; transcription terminator T1 from the E. coli rrnB gene
    281..308     +  terminator     rrnB T2 terminator: transcription terminator T2 from the E. coli rrnB gene
    358..457     +  protein_bind   attL1: mutant version of attL; recombination site for the Gateway® LR reaction LR Clonase™
    481..13602   +  CDS            HUWE1: HUWE1_HUMAN - Also known as KIAA0312, KIAA1578, UREB1. Experimental evidence at protein level: Swiss-Prot protein existence level 1. E3 ubiquitin-protein ligase which mediates ubiquitination and subsequent proteasomal degradation of target proteins (PubMed:15989957, PubMed:19713937, PubMed:15567145, PubMed:15767685, PubMed:18488021, PubMed:17567951, PubMed:19037095, PubMed:20534529). Regulates apoptosis by catalyzing the polyubiquitination and degradation of MCL1 (PubMed:15989957). Mediates monoubiquitination of DNA polymerase beta (POLB) at 'Lys-41', 'Lys-61' and 'Lys-81', thereby playing a r
  13618..13717   -  protein_bind   attL2: mutant version of attL; recombination site for the Gateway® LR reaction LR Clonase™
  13840..14649   +  CDS            KanR: aminoglycoside phosphotransferase; aph(3')-Ia; confers resistance to kanamycin in bacteria or G418 (Geneticin®) in eukaryotes
  14739..15327   +  rep_origin     ori: high-copy-number ColE1/pMB1/pBR322/pUC origin of replication
>Addgene plasmid #187141 | pDONR221-HUWE1_R4187C | addgene full sequence | sequence record 369309 | Addgene NGS Result
CTTTCCTGCGTTATCCCCTGATTCTGTGGATAACCGTATTACCGCTAGCATGGATCTCGGGGACGTCTAA
CTACTAAGCGAGAGTAGGGAACTGCCAGGCATCAAATAAAACGAAAGGCTCAGTCGGAAGACTGGGCCTT
TCGTTTTATCTGTTGTTTGTCGGTGAACGCTCTCCTGAGTAGGACAAATCCGCCGGGAGCGGATTTGAAC
GTTGTGAAGCAACGGCCCGGAGGGTGGCGGGCAGGACGCCCGCCATAAACTGCCAGGCATCAAACTAAGC
AGAAGGCCATCCTGACGGATGGCCTTTTTGCGTTTCTACAAACTCTTCCTGTTAGTTAGTTACTTAAGCT
CGGGCCCCAAATAATGATTTTATTTTGACTGATAGTGACCTGTTCGTTGCAACAAATTGATAAGCAATGC
TTTTTTATAATGCCAACTTTGTACAAAAAAGCAGGCTTTAAAGGAACCAATTCAGTCGACATGAAAGTAG
ACAGGACTAAACTGAAGAAGACACCTACTGAGGCTCCTGCAGACTGCAGAGCCTTAATAGACAAACTCAA
AGTTTGTAATGATGAGCAACTTCTCTTGGAACTGCAGCAGATCAAAACATGGAACATTGGAAAGTGCGAG
TTATATCACTGGGTGGACCTGTTGGACCGCTTCGATGGAATACTGGCAGATGCTGGACAGACAGTGGAGA
ATATGTCATGGATGCTCGTATGTGATAGGCCAGAAAGAGAGCAACTGAAAATGCTTCTCTTGGCTGTGTT
GAACTTCACAGCCTTGCTCATTGAGTACAGCTTTTCCCGGCATCTGTACAGTTCCATAGAGCATTTGACA
ACTTTATTGGCTTCCTCTGATATGCAAGTGGTGCTGGCAGTCCTCAATCTCCTATATGTATTTAGCAAAA
GATCAAACTACATCACTCGTCTGGGATCTGACAAGAGGACCCCGCTGCTAACTCGGCTACAACATTTGGC
AGAGAGCTGGGGTGGAAAGGAGAATGGCTTTGGACTTGCAGAATGTTGCAGAGACTTGCATATGATGAAA
TATCCACCCAGTGCAACTACACTACACTTTGAATTCTATGCAGATCCTGGGGCCGAGGTCAAAATTGAGA
AAAGGACAACTAGTAACACACTACATTATATTCACATAGAGCAACTTGACAAGATTTCAGAAAGCCCTTC
TGAAATCATGGAATCTCTTACCAAAATGTACAGCATTCCTAAGGATAAGCAGATGCTGTTATTTACACAC
ATACGACTGGCCCATGGCTTTTCTAATCACAGGAAGCGATTGCAGGCAGTTCAGGCCAGACTGCATGCAA
TATCTATATTAGTGTATTCCAATGCCTTGCAGGAATCAGCAAACAGTATCTTGTATAATGGCTTGATAGA
GGAGTTAGTGGACGTGCTGCAAATAACGGATAAGCAGCTTATGGAGATTAAAGCAGCTTCTTTACGAACA
TTAACATCAATTGTCCACTTGGAGAGAACTCCCAAACTCAGCAGTATTATTGACTGTACTGGAACTGCCT
CCTACCATGGATTTTTGCCAGTGCTTGTAAGGAACTGTATCCAGGCCATGATTGATCCTTCCATGGATCC
ATACCCTCACCAGTTTGCCACTGCTCTCTTCTCTTTTTTATACCATCTGGCCAGCTACGATGCTGGTGGT
GAAGCCTTGGTCTCCTGTGGAATGATGGAAGCCTTATTGAAGGTCATAAAGTTTCTTGGCGATGAACAGG
ACCAGATAACATTTGTCACCAGAGCCGTCAGAGTGGTTGACCTTATCACCAACCTGGATATGGCAGCTTT
TCAATCCCATAGTGGACTTTCTATCTTCATTTATAGACTTGAGCATGAAGTAGATCTGTGCCGAAAAGAA
TGTCCGTTTGTGATCAAGCCAAAGATCCAGAGACCCAATACTACACAAGAAGGAGAGGAAATGGAAACTG
ATATGGATGGAGTCCAGTGTATTCCACAACGAGCAGCACTTCTGAAATCCATGTTGAATTTCCTCAAGAA
GGCCATCCAAGACCCTGCTTTCTCAGATGGCATACGACATGTGATGGATGGTTCTCTGCCTACCTCCCTG
AAACACATCATCAGCAATGCAGAATACTATGGCCCATCACTCTTCCTCCTAGCTACTGAAGTGGTGACTG
TGTTTGTATTTCAAGAACCATCACTGCTCTCCTCACTCCAGGACAATGGATTGACAGATGTCATGCTGCA
TGCACTGCTTATCAAAGATGTTCCTGCTACCCGTGAAGTCCTTGGCTCCCTCCCAAATGTATTCAGTGCA
CTCTGTTTGAATGCCCGAGGTCTTCAGTCTTTTGTTCAGTGTCAGCCTTTTGAACGCCTCTTCAAAGTTC
TTCTGTCTCCAGATTACCTCCCAGCCATGCGGAGGAGGAGAAGTTCTGATCCCCTTGGGGATACTGCATC
CAACCTGGGGAGTGCTGTCGATGAGCTCATGAGACATCAGCCCACCCTTAAAACAGATGCAACGACTGCC
ATCATCAAGTTACTTGAAGAAATCTGTAATCTTGGAAGGGACCCCAAATACATCTGTCAGAAGCCATCGA
TCCAGAAGGCAGATGGCACTGCCACTGCTCCTCCCCCAAGGTCTAATCATGCCGCAGAAGAAGCCTCTAG
TGAGGATGAGGAGGAAGAGGAAGTACAGGCCATGCAGAGCTTTAATTCTACCCAGCAAAATGAAACTGAG
CCTAATCAGCAGGTTGTTGGTACAGAGGAACGTATTCCTATTCCCCTCATGGATTACATCCTTAATGTGA
TGAAATTTGTGGAATCTATTCTGAGCAACAATACAACAGATGACCACTGCCAGGAATTTGTGAATCAGAA
AGGACTGTTGCCTTTGGTTACCATTTTGGGTCTTCCCAATCTGCCCATTGACTTTCCCACATCTGCTGCC
TGTCAGGCTGTTGCAGGTGTCTGCAAATCCATATTGACACTGTCACATGAACCCAAAGTCCTTCAAGAGG
GTCTCCTTCAGTTGGACTCCATCCTCTCCTCCCTGGAGCCCTTACACCGCCCCATTGAATCCCCTGGGGG
CTCAGTGTTGTTGCGAGAACTGGCTTGCGCAGGCAATGTTGCTGATGCTACCCTCTCAGCCCAGGCCACA
CCTCTGCTGCATGCACTCACTGCTGCCCATGCCTACATCATGATGTTTGTTCATACTTGCAGAGTTGGAC
AGAGTGAAATTCGTTCCATCTCCGTAAACCAGTGGGGCTCTCAATTGGGTCTGAGTGTTTTGAGCAAGCT
GAGCCAGTTATACTGTTCCCTGGTGTGGGAAAGCACTGTCCTCCTCTCTCTGTGTACCCCAAACAGCCTA
CCATCTGGGTGTGAATTTGGCCAGGCAGATATGCAGAAACTGGTTCCAAAGGATGAGAAGGCAGGTACGA
CCCAGGGCGGAAAAAGATCAGATGGGGAACAGGATGGAGCAGCTGGAAGTATGGATGCTTCTACCCAGGG
CTTATTAGAAGGCATTGGGCTAGATGGTGACACATTGGCTCCCATGGAGACAGATGAACCTACTGCTTCA
GACTCTAAGGGCAAATCTAAAATCACACCAGCAATGGCTGCCAGAATTAAGCAAATCAAGCCTTTGTTAT
CAGCTTCCTCCAGATTAGGCCGAGCACTTGCTGAGCTATTTGGACTTCTTGTTAAACTTTGTGTGGGATC
TCCTGTCCGCCAGAGAAGGAGCCATCATGCTGCCAGCACCACTACAGCACCGACACCTGCCGCGCGATCA
ACAGCCTCAGCTCTCACTAAGCTCTTGACTAAGGGGTTATCTTGGCAGCCCCCACCATATACACCTACTC
CCCGATTCAGGCTGACATTCTTCATCTGTTCAGTTGGTTTCACATCCCCAATGCTGTTTGATGAGAGGAA
GTATCCCTACCACCTCATGCTGCAAAAATTTCTCTGCTCCGGAGGCCACAATGCTCTTTTTGAAACTTTC
AACTGGGCTCTGTCCATGGGAGGTAAAGTTCCTGTTTCTGAGGGATTGGAACACTCAGACTTGCCTGATG
GCACAGGAGAATTCCTAGATGCCTGGCTTATGCTGGTGGAGAAGATGGTGAATCCCACCACGGTGCTTGA
ATCTCCACATTCGCTGCCTGCCAAATTGCCTGGAGGTGTCCAGAACTTTCCCCAGTTCAGTGCACTGCGC
TTCCTTGTGGTAACTCAGAAAGCAGCCTTTACTTGCATCAAAAACTTATGGAACCGGAAACCCCTGAAGG
TATATGGTGGACGAATGGCTGAATCGATGCTGGCCATTCTATGCCACATCCTCCGAGGAGAACCTGTGAT
TCGAGAGAGACTAAGCAAGGAGAAGGAGGGGTCTCGAGGAGAAGAGGATACAGGGCAAGAGGAAGGTGGC
TCCCGCCGGGAACCTCAAGTCAACCAGCAACAACTGCAACAGCTCATGGACATGGGCTTCACAAGGGAAC
ATGCAATGGAGGCACTGTTGAACACCAGCACCATGGAGCAGGCCACAGAGTACCTTTTAACCCACCCTCC
TCCAATCATGGGAGGAGTTGTTCGGGATCTCAGCATGTCTGAAGAGGACCAGATGATGAGAGCAATTGCT
ATGTCTCTGGGACAGGATATTCCAATGGATCAAAGGGCAGAGTCACCTGAGGAAGTTGCTTGCCGGAAGG
AGGAAGAGGAACGGAAAGCTCGGGAAAAGCAGGAGGAGGAAGAGGCTAAATGTCTAGAGAAGTTCCAGGA
TGCTGACCCGTTGGAACAAGATGAGCTCCACACTTTCACAGATACTATGTTGCCAGGCTGCTTCCACCTT
CTTGATGAGCTGCCAGACACAGTATACCGTGTGTGTGACCTGATCATGACAGCAATCAAACGTAATGGAG
CAGATTATCGTGACATGATTCTGAAGCAAGTAGTCAATCAGGTGTGGGAAGCTGCTGATGTATTGATCAA
AGCTGCTCTTCCCCTGACAACAAGTGACACAAAAACCGTGTCAGAGTGGATAAGTCAGATGGCCACACTG
CCCCAGGCCTCCAATTTGGCTACTAGAATCTTGCTTTTAACGCTACTTTTTGAGGAGTTGAAGCTACCTT
GTGCTTGGGTGGTTGAATCAAGTGGCATCCTTAATGTCCTAATCAAACTCTTGGAAGTGGTTCAGCCCTG
CCTCCAGGCAGCCAAGGAGCAGAAGGAAGTCCAGACCCCAAAGTGGATCACACCAGTGTTGCTCCTGATT
GATTTCTATGAAAAGACAGCCATCTCCTCAAAAAGGAGAGCCCAGATGACTAAGTACCTGCAATCCAACA
GCAACAACTGGCGCTGGTTTGATGATCGCTCTGGGCGTTGGTGTAGTTACAGTGCAAGCAACAATAGCAC
TATTGATTCTGCCTGGAAATCTGGAGAGACAAGCGTGCGATTCACTGCAGGCCGAAGAAGATACACGGTC
CAATTCACTACAATGGTGCAGGTTAATGAGGAAACAGGGAACCGACGCCCTGTGATGCTGACTCTCCTCA
GGGTACCTCGGCTGAATAAAAATTCAAAAAACAGCAATGGACAGGAACTAGAGAAGACGCTGGAAGAAAG
CAAAGAAATGGATATCAAACGTAAAGAAAATAAAGGCAATGATACCCCTTTGGCCCTAGAGAGTACAAAC
ACTGAAAAGGAGACAAGCCTGGAGGAAACAAAAATCGGGGAGATCCTGATCCAGGGCTTGACAGAAGATA
TGGTGACTGTTTTAATCCGGGCCTGCGTGAGCATGCTGGGAGTCCCTGTGGACCCAGATACTTTGCATGC
CACCCTTCGTCTCTGTCTGAGGCTCACCCGGGACCACAAATATGCCATGATGTTTGCAGAACTGAAGAGT
ACCCGCATGATCTTGAATTTGACCCAGAGCTCAGGCTTCAATGGGTTTACTCCCCTGGTCACCCTTCTCT
TAAGACACATCATTGAGGACCCCTGTACCCTTCGTCATACCATGGAAAAGGTTGTTCGCTCAGCAGCTAC
AAGTGGAGCTGGTAGCACTACCTCTGGTGTTGTGTCTGGCAGCCTCGGCTCTCGGGAGATCAACTACATC
CTTCGTGTCCTTGGGCCAGCCGCATGCCGCAATCCAGACATATTCACAGAAGTGGCCAACTGCTGTATCC
GCATCGCCCTTCCTGCCCCTCGAGGCTCAGGAACTGCTTCAGATGATGAATTTGAGAATCTTAGAATTAA
AGGCCCTAATGCTGTACAGCTGGTGAAGACCACCCCTTTGAAGCCCTCACCTCTGCCTGTCATCCCTGAT
ACTATCAAGGAAGTGATCTATGATATGCTGAATGCTCTGGCTGCATACCATGCTCCAGAGGAAGCCGATA
AATCTGATCCTAAACCTGGGGTTATGACCCAAGAGGTTGGCCAGCTCCTGCAAGACATGGGTGATGATGT
ATACCAGCAGTACCGGTCACTTACGCGTCAGAGCAGTGACTTTGATACGCAGTCAGGTTTTTCCATTAAT
AGTCAGGTCTTTGCTGCAGATGGTGCCTCCACTGAGACTTCCGCATCTGGGACCTCCCAAGGAGAGGCTT
CAACTCCAGAGGAGTCTCGAGATGGGAAGAAAGATAAAGAAGGGGACCGGGCCTCTGAGGAAGGCAAACA
GAAAGGCAAGGGCAGCAAACCTTTAATGCCTACCTCCACTATCCTTCGTCTTCTGGCAGAGTTGGTGAGG
TCCTATGTTGGTATTGCTACCCTGATTGCCAACTACAGCTACACTGTGGGCCAGTCTGAACTGATCAAAG
AGGACTGCAGTGTGCTAGCTTTTGTTCTGGACCACCTGCTCCCACATACCCAGAATGCAGAAGACAAGGA
CACCCCTGCCTTGGCCCGCCTGTTCCTCGCAAGCCTGGCTGCTGCAGGGAGTGGCACAGATGCCCAGGTG
GCCCTAGTGAATGAAGTAAAAGCAGCCCTTGGACGGGCACTGGCTATGGCTGAGAGTACAGAGAAACATG
CCAGGCTTCAGGCAGTGATGTGTATCATCAGTACTATCATGGAGTCCTGCCCCTCCACCTCCAGCTTCTA
CAGCAGTGCCACAGCGAAGACCCAGCACAATGGCATGAACAACATCATTCGGCTTTTCCTGAAGAAGGGA
CTGGTTAATGACCTGGCCAGAGTACCTCACAGCTTAGACCTGTCCAGTCCCAACATGGCCAACACAGTCA
ATGCTGCTCTGAAGCCTTTGGAAACACTTTCCCGGATTGTGAACCAGCCCAGTAGCCTTTTTGGCAGCAA
GAGTGCTTCTAGCAAGAACAAGTCTGAGCAGGATGCCCAAGGAGCCTCTCAAGATTCCAGTAGCAACCAG
CAGGACCCAGGCGAGCCTGGGGAAGCAGAAGTGCAGGAGGAGGATCATGATGTCACTCAGACAGAGGTGG
CAGATGGGGATATCATGGATGGGGAGGCTGAAACCGACTCAGTGGTGATTGCTGGGCAGCCTGAGGTGCT
CAGTTCACAAGAGATGCAGGTTGAGAATGAGCTGGAGGACCTGATAGATGAGTTGCTTGAGAGGGATGGC
GGATCTGGGAACAGTACAATTATAGTGAGCAGAAGTGGAGAGGATGAATCACAAGAGGACGTGCTGATGG
ATGAAGCTCCTTCCAACCTCAGCCAAGCTTCCACCTTGCAGGCCAACCGAGAAGATTCCATGAATATCCT
GGACCCTGAGGATGAGGAGGAGCACACTCAGGAAGAGGACAGCAGTGGCAGTAACGAGGATGAGGATGAT
AGTCAGGATGAAGAGGAGGAGGAGGAGGAAGATGAGGAAGATGATCAGGAGGATGATGAAGGTGAAGAGG
GAGATGAAGACGATGACGACGATGGCTCTGAGATGGAATTGGATGAGGATTATCCTGATATGAACGCTTC
TCCCTTGGTCCGATTTGAGCGCTTTGACCGGGAGGATGATCTCATCATTGAGTTTGACAACATGTTCTCC
AGTGCTACAGACATCCCCCCATCCCCAGGAAATATCCCTACCACCCATCCACTGATGGTGCGCCATGCAG
ACCACAGTTCTCTGACACTGGGCAGTGGCTCTTCAACAACTCGTCTCACCCAGGGCATCGGGCGCAGTCA
GAGGACCCTAAGGCAGCTGACGGCCAATACTGGCCACACCATTCATGTTCACTACCCTGGGAATCGCCAG
CCCAACCCTCCTCTTATACTGCAGAGGTTGCTTGGTCCCTCAGCTGCTGCTGACATCCTTCAGCTGAGCA
GCAGCCTTCCCCTACAAAGCCGGGGTCGGGCCCGCCTCCTGGTAGGCAACGATGACGTCCACATCATCGC
CCGTTCTGATGATGAGCTGCTGGATGACTTTTTCCATGATCAGAGCACAGCTACCAGCCAAGCAGGAACC
CTGTCCAGCATCCCCACAGCCCTGACCCGCTGGACAGAAGAATGCAAAGTTCTCGATGCTGAGAGCATGC
ATGACTGTGTTTCAGTGGTTAAAGTGTCCATTGTCAATCACCTGGAATTCCTGAGGGATGAGGAGCTGGA
AGAAAGGCGAGAGAAGCGCAGGAAACAACTGGCTGAGGAAGAAACAAAGATAACTGATAAAGGCAAAGAA
GATAAGGAGAACAGGGATCAGAGTGCACAGTGTACTGCATCTAAGTCAAATGACTCCACTGAACAGAATC
TCTCAGATGGGACGCCTATGCCTGACAGCTACCCAACAACCCCATCTTCAACTGATGCAGCTACATCTGA
GTCCAAGGAGACCCTTGGCACTCTGCAATCCTCACAACAGCAACCAACACTCCCAACCCCACCAGCTTTG
GGAGAGGTTCCTCAGGAGCTGCAGTCTCCAGCTGGAGAAGGGGGCAGCTCTACACAGCTATTGATGCCTG
TAGAGCCAGAGGAATTGGGTCCCACAAGGCCAAGTGGGGAAGCAGAAACAACTCAGATGGAGTTATCCCC
AGCTCCCACTATAACCTCACTTTCCCCAGAGAGAGCTGAGGATTCTGATGCACTGACGGCTGTCAGCAGT
CAGCTAGAAGGCTCTCCTATGGATACAAGCAGCCTGGCTTCCTGTACCTTAGAGGAGGCTGTGGGTGACA
CTTCAGCAGCTGGCAGTTCTGAGCAGCCCAGAGCAGGCAGCTCCACTCCTGGGGATGCCCCACCAGCTGT
GGCGGAAGTGCAAGGCAGGAGTGATGGGTCAGGGGAATCTGCCCAGCCACCTGAGGACAGCTCCCCACCT
GCATCCTCTGAGAGCTCTTCCACCAGAGATTCTGCCGTGGCCATTTCTGGCGCCGATTCCCGAGGAATCC
TAGAAGAGCCGTTGCCTTCAACAAGCAGTGAAGAAGAAGATCCCCTTGCGGGTATCAGTCTCCCTGAAGG
TGTGGACCCCTCTTTTCTGGCTGCCCTGCCTGATGACATCCGTCGGGAAGTTCTACAGAACCAGCTAGGC
ATTCGTCCACCAACCCGGACTGCCCCCTCCACAAATAGCTCAGCGCCTGCAGTGGTGGGGAATCCTGGTG
TGACTGAGGTGAGTCCCGAGTTTCTTGCGGCACTGCCACCCGCGATCCAAGAGGAAGTACTGGCACAGCA
GAGAGCTGAGCAGCAGCGACGAGAACTAGCACAGAATGCCAGCTCAGACACCCCTATGGACCCTGTGACC
TTCATCCAGACTCTGCCCTCAGACCTGCGCCGTAGTGTCCTAGAGGATATGGAGGACAGTGTGTTAGCTG
TGATGCCACCTGACATTGCAGCTGAGGCTCAAGCCCTGAGACGAGAGCAAGAAGCCCGGCAGCGACAGCT
CATGCATGAGCGTCTGTTTGGGCACAGTAGCACCTCCGCACTCTCTGCTATTCTCCGAAGCCCGGCTTTC
ACCAGTCGCTTAAGTGGCAACCGTGGGGTCCAGTATACTCGCCTTGCTGTGCAGAGAGGTGGCACCTTCC
AGATGGGGGGTAGCAGCAGCCATAACAGGCCTTCTGGCAGTAATGTAGATACTCTCCTCCGCCTCCGAGG
ACGGCTCCTTCTGGACCACGAAGCCCTTTCTTGTCTCTTGGTCCTACTTTTTGTGGATGAGCCAAAGCTC
AATACTAGCCGTCTACACCGAGTACTGAGAAATCTCTGCTACCATGCCCAGACCCGCCACTGGGTCATCC
GCAGTCTGCTCTCCATCTTGCAGCGCAGCAGTGAGAGTGAGCTATGCATTGAAACACCCAAACTCACTAC
AAGTGAGGAAAAGGGCAAAAAGTCGAGCAAGAGCTGTGGGTCAAGTAGCCATGAGAACCGTCCCCTGGAC
CTGCTACACAAGATGGAGTCAAAGAGCTCCAACCAGCTTTCCTGGCTCTCAGTATCCATGGATGCAGCCC
TAGGCTGCAGGACTAATATATTTCAGATCCAGCGTTCAGGGGGGCGTAAACATACCGAGAAGCATGCAAG
CGGTGGCTCCACCGTCCACATCCATCCCCAAGCTGCTCCTGTTGTCTGCAGACACGTTTTGGATACACTC
ATTCAATTGGCCAAGGTATTTCCCAGCCACTTCACACAGCAGCGGACCAAAGAAACAAACTGTGAGAGTG
ATCGGGAAAGGGGCAATAAGGCCTGTAGCCCATGCTCCTCACAGTCCTCCAGCAGTGGCATTTGCACAGA
CTTCTGGGACTTATTGGTAAAACTGGACAACATGAATGTCAGCCGGAAAGGCAAGAACTCCGTGAAGTCA
GTGCCAGTGAGCGCTGGCGGTGAGGGGGAAACCTCTCCATACAGCCTCGAGGCCTCTCCACTGGGGCAGC
TCATGAACATGTTGTCACACCCAGTCATCCGCCGGAGCTCTCTCTTAACTGAGAAACTCCTCAGACTCCT
TTCTCTCATCTCAATTGCTCTCCCAGAAAACAAGGTGTCAGAAGCACAGGCTAATTCTGGCAGCGGTGCT
TCCTCCACCACCACTGCCACCTCAACCACATCTACCACCACCACCACTGCCGCCTCCACCACGCCCACAC
CCCCTACTGCACCCACCCCTGTCACTTCTGCTCCAGCCCTGGTTGCTGCCACGGCTATTTCCACCATTGT
CGTAGCTGCTTCGACCACAGTGACTACCCCCACGACTGCTACCACTACTGTTTCAATTTCTCCCACTACT
AAGGGCAGCAAATCTCCAGCGAAGGTGAGTGATGGGGGCAGCAGCAGTACAGACTTTAAGATGGTGTCCT
CTGGCCTCACTGAAAACCAGCTACAGCTCTCTGTAGAGGTGTTGACATCCCACTCTTGTTCTGAGGAAGG
CTTAGAGGATGCAGCCAACGTACTACTGCAGCTCTCCCGGGGGGACTCTGGGACCCGGGACACTGTTCTC
AAGCTGCTACTGAATGGAGCCCGCCATCTGGGTTATACCCTTTGTAAACAAATAGGTACCCTGCTGGCCG
AGCTGCGGGAATACAACCTCGAGCAGCAGCGGCGAGCCCAATGTGAAACCCTCTCTCCTGATGGCCTGCC
TGAGGAGCAGCCACAGACCACCAAGCTGAAGGGCAAAATGCAGAGCAGGTTTGACATGGCTGAGAATGTG
GTAATTGTGGCATCTCAGAAGCGACCTTTGGGTGGCCGGGAGCTCCAGCTGCCTTCTATGTCCATGTTGA
CATCCAAGACATCTACCCAGAAGTTCTTCTTGAGGGTACTACAGGTCATCATCCAGCTCCGGGACGACAC
GCGCCGGGCTAACAAGAAAGCCAAGCAGACAGGCAGGCTAGGTTCCTCCGGTTTAGGCTCAGCTAGCAGC
ATCCAGGCAGCTGTTCGGCAGCTGGAGGCTGAGGCTGATGCCATTATACAAATGGTACGTGAGGGTCAAA
GGGCGCGGAGACAGCAACAAGCAGCAACGTCGGAGTCTAGCCAGTCAGAGGCGTCTGTCCGGAGGGAGGA
ATCACCCATGGATGTGGACCAGCCATCTCCCAGTGCTCAAGATACTCAATCCATTGCCTCCGATGGAACC
CCACAGGGGGAGAAGGAAAAGGAAGAAAGACCACCTGAGTTACCCCTGCTCAGCGAGCAGCTGAGTTTGG
ACGAGCTGTGGGACATGCTTGGGGAGTGTCTAAAGGAACTAGAGGAATCCCATGACCAGCATGCGGTGCT
AGTGCTACAGCCTGCTGTCGAGGCCTTCTTTCTGGTCCATGCCACAGAGCGGGAGAGCAAGCCTCCTGTC
CGAGACACCCGTGAGAGCCAGCTGGCACACATCAAGGACGAGCCTCCTCCACTCTCCCCTGCCCCCTTAA
CCCCAGCCACGCCTTCCTCCCTTGACCCATTCTTCTCCCGGGAGCCCTCATCTATGCACATCTCCTCAAG
CCTGCCCCCTGACACACAGAAGTTCCTTCGCTTTGCAGAGACTCACCGCACTGTGTTAAACCAGATCCTA
CGGCAGTCCACGACCCACCTTGCTGATGGGCCTTTTGCTGTCCTGGTAGACTACATTCGTGTCCTCGACT
TTGATGTCAAGCGCAAATATTTCCGCCAAGAGCTGGAGCGTTTAGATGAGGGGCTCCGGAAAGAAGACAT
GGCTGTGCATGTCCGTCGTGACCATGTGTTTGAAGACTCCTATCGTGAGCTGCATCGCAAATCCCCCGAA
GAAATGAAGAATCGATTGTATATAGTATTTGAAGGAGAAGAAGGGCAGGATGCTGGCGGGCTCCTGCGGG
AGTGGTATATGATCATCTCTCGAGAGATGTTTAACCCTATGTATGCCTTGTTCCGTACCTCACCTGGTGA
TCGAGTCACCTACACCATCAATCCATCTTCCCACTGCAACCCCAACCATCTGTCCTATTTTAAATTTGTC
GGACGCATTGTGGCCAAAGCTGTATATGACAACCGTCTTCTGGAGTGCTACTTTACTCGATCCTTTTACA
AACACATCTTGGGCAAGTCAGTCAGATATACAGATATGGAGAGTGAAGATTACCACTTCTACCAAGGTCT
GGTTTATCTGCTGGAAAATGATGTCTCCACACTAGGCTATGACCTCACCTTCAGCACTGAGGTCCAAGAG
TTTGGAGTTTGTGAAGTTTGCGACCTCAAACCCAATGGGGCCAACATCTTGGTAACAGAGGAGAATAAGA
AGGAGTATGTACACCTGGTATGCCAGATGAGAATGACAGGAGCCATCCGCAAGCAGTTGGCGGCTTTCTT
AGAAGGCTTCTATGAGATCATTCCAAAGCGCCTCATTTCCATCTTCACTGAGCAGGAGTTAGAGCTGCTT
ATATCAGGACTGCCCACCATTGACATCGATGATCTGAAATCCAACACTGAATACCACAAGTACCAGTCCA
ACTCTATTCAGATCCAGTGGTTCTGGAGAGCATTGCGTTCTTTCGATCAAGCTGACCGTGCCAAGTTCCT
CCAGTTTGTCACGGGTACTTCCAAGGTACCCCTGCAAGGCTTTGCTGCCCTCGAAGGCATGAATGGCATT
CAGAAGTTTCAGATCCATCGAGATGACAGGTCCACAGATCGCCTGCCTTCAGCTCACACATGTTTTAATC
AGCTGGATCTGCCTGCCTATGAGAGCTTTGAGAAGCTCCGCCACATGCTACTGTTGGCTATCCAGGAGTG
CTCTGAAGGCTTTGGGCTGGCCTAATAAGCGGCCGCGACCCAGCTTTCTTGTACAAAGTTGGCATTATAA
GAAAGCATTGCTTATCAATTTGTTGCAACGAACAGGTCACTATCAGTCAAAATAAAATCATTATTTGCCA
TCCAGCTGCAGCTCTGGCCCGTGTCTCAAAATCTCTGATGTTACATTGCACAAGATAAAAATATATCATC
ATGAACAATAAAACTGTCTGCTTACATAAACAGTAATACAAGGGGTGTTATGAGCCATATTCAACGGGAA
ACGTCGAGGCCGCGATTAAATTCCAACATGGATGCTGATTTATATGGGTATAAATGGGCTCGCGATAATG
TCGGGCAATCAGGTGCGACAATCTATCGCTTGTATGGGAAGCCCGATGCGCCAGAGTTGTTTCTGAAACA
TGGCAAAGGTAGCGTTGCCAATGATGTTACAGATGAGATGGTCAGACTAAACTGGCTGACGGAATTTATG
CCTCTTCCGACCATCAAGCATTTTATCCGTACTCCTGATGATGCATGGTTACTCACCACTGCGATCCCCG
GAAAAACAGCATTCCAGGTATTAGAAGAATATCCTGATTCAGGTGAAAATATTGTTGATGCGCTGGCAGT
GTCCCTGCGCCGGTTGCATTCGATTCCTGTTTGTAATTGTCCTTTTAACAGCGATCGCGTATTTCGTCTC
GCTCAGGCGCAATCACGAATGAATAACGGTTTGGTTGATGCGAGTGATTTTGATGACGAGCGTAATGGCT
GGCCTGTTGAACAAGTCTGGAAAGAAATGCATAAACTTTTGCCATTCTCACCGGATTCAGTCGTCACTCA
TGGTGATTTCTCACTTGATAACCTTATTTTTGACGAGGGGAAATTAATAGGTTGTATTGATGTTGGACGA
GTCGGAATCGCAGACCGATACCAGGATCTTGCCATCCTATGGAACTGCCTCGGTGAGTTTTCTCCTTCAT
TACAGAAACGGCTTTTTCAAAAATATGGTATTGATAATCCTGATATGAATAAATTGCAGTTTCATTTGAT
GCTCGATGAGTTTTTCTAATCAGAATTGGTTAATTGGTTGTAACATTATTCAGATTGGGCCCCGTTCCAC
TGAGCGTCAGACCCCGTAGAAAAGATCAAAGGATCTTCTTGAGATCCTTTTTTTCTGCGCGTAATCTGCT
GCTTGCAAACAAAAAAACCACCGCTACCAGCGGTGGTTTGTTTGCCGGATCAAGAGCTACCAACTCTTTT
TCCGAAGGTAACTGGCTTCAGCAGAGCGCAGATACCAAATACTGTTCTTCTAGTGTAGCCGTAGTTAGGC
CACCACTTCAAGAACTCTGTAGCACCGCCTACATACCTCGCTCTGCTAATCCTGTTACCAGTGGCTGCTG
CCAGTGGCGATAAGTCGTGTCTTACCGGGTTGGACTCAAGACGATAGTTACCGGATAAGGCGCAGCGGTC
GGGCTGAACGGGGGGTTCGTGCACACAGCCCAGCTTGGAGCGAACGACCTACACCGAACTGAGATACCTA
CAGCGTGAGCTATGAGAAAGCGCCACGCTTCCCGAAGGGAGAAAGGCGGACAGGTATCCGGTAAGCGGCA
GGGTCGGAACAGGAGAGCGCACGAGGGAGCTTCCAGGGGGAAACGCCTGGTATCTTTATAGTCCTGTCGG
GTTTCGCCACCTCTGACTTGAGCGTCGATTTTTGTGATGCTCGTCAGGGGGGCGGAGCCTATGGAAAAAC
GCCAGCAACGCGGCCTTTTTACGGTTCCTGGCCTTTTGCTGGCCTTTTGCTCACATGTT
